>Addgene plasmid #81481 | pDONR223_ARSI_p.V373M | addgene full sequence | sequence record 168324 | Addgene NGS result
CTTTCCTGCGTTATCCCCTGATTCTGTGGATAACCGTATTACCGCCTTTGAGTGAGCTGATACCGCTCGC
CGCAGCCGAACGACCGAGCGCAGCGAGTCAGTGAGCGAGGAAGCGGAAGAGCGCCCAATACGCAAACCGC
CTCTCCCCGCGCGTTGGCCGATTCATTAATGCAGCTGGCACGACAGGTTTCCCGACTGGAAAGCGGGCAG
TGAGCGCAACGCAATTAATACGCGTACCGCTAGCCAGGAAGAGTTTGTAGAAACGCAAAAAGGCCATCCG
TCAGGATGGCCTTCTGCTTAGTTTGATGCCTGGCAGTTTATGGCGGGCGTCCTGCCCGCCACCCTCCGGG
CCGTTGCTTCACAACGTTCAAATCCGCTCCCGGCGGATTTGTCCTACTCAGGAGAGCGTTCACCGACAAA
CAACAGATAAAACGAAAGGCCCAGTCTTCCGACTGAGCCTTTCGTTTTATTTGATGCCTGGCAGTTCCCT
ACTCTCGCGTTAACGCTAGCATGGATGTTTTCCCAGTCACGACGTTGTAAAACGACGGCCAGTCTTAAGC
TCGGGCCCCAAATAATGATTTTATTTTGACTGATAGTGACCTGTTCGTTGCAACAAATTGATGAGCAATG
CTTTTTTATAATGCCAACTTTGTACAAAAAAGTTGGCACCATGCACACCCTCACTGGCTTCTCCCTGGTC
AGCCTGCTCAGCTTCGGCTACCTGTCCTGGGACTGGGCCAAGCCGAGCTTCGTGGCCGACGGGCCCGGGG
AGGCTGGCGAGCAGCCCTCGGCCGCTCCGCCCCAGCCTCCCCACATCATCTTCATCCTCACGGACGACCA
AGGCTACCACGACGTGGGCTACCATGGTTCAGATATCGAGACCCCTACGCTGGACAGGCTGGCGGCCAAG
GGGGTCAAGTTGGAGAATTATTACATCCAGCCCATCTGCACGCCTTCGCGGAGCCAGCTCCTCACTGGCA
GGTACCAGATCCACACAGGACTCCAGCATTCCATCATCCGCCCACAGCAGCCCAACTGCCTGCCCCTGGA
CCAGGTGACACTGCCACAGAAGCTGCAGGAGGCAGGTTATTCCACCCATATGGTGGGCAAGTGGCACCTG
GGCTTCTACCGGAAGGAGTGTCTGCCCACCCGTCGGGGCTTCGACACCTTCCTGGGCTCGCTCACGGGCA
ATGTGGACTATTACACCTATGACAACTGTGATGGCCCAGGCGTGTGCGGCTTCGACCTGCACGAGGGTGA
GAATGTGGCCTGGGGGCTCAGCGGCCAGTACTCCACTATGCTTTACGCCCAGCGCGCCAGCCATATCCTG
GCCAGCCACAGCCCTCAGCGTCCCCTCTTCCTCTATGTGGCCTTCCAGGCAGTACACACACCCCTGCAGT
CCCCTCGTGAGTACCTGTACCGCTACCGCACCATGGGCAATGTGGCCCGGCGGAAGTACGCGGCCATGGT
GACCTGCATGGATGAGGCTGTGCGCAACATCACCTGGGCCCTCAAGCGCTACGGTTTCTACAACAACAGT
GTCATCATCTTCTCCAGTGACAATGGTGGCCAGACTTTCTCGGGGGGCAGCAACTGGCCGCTCCGAGGAC
GCAAGGGCACTTATTGGGAAGGTGGCGTGCGGGGCCTAGGCTTTGTCCACAGTCCCCTGCTCAAGCGAAA
GCAACGGACAAGCCGGGCACTGATGCACATCACTGACTGGTACCCGACCCTGGTGGGTCTGGCAGGTGGT
ACCACCTCAGCAGCCGATGGGCTAGATGGCTACGACATGTGGCCGGCCATCAGCGAGGGCCGGGCCTCAC
CACGCACGGAGATCCTGCACAACATTGACCCACTCTACAACCATGCCCAGCATGGCTCCCTGGAGGGCGG
CTTTGGCATCTGGAACACCGCCGTGCAGGCTGCCATCCGCGTGGGTGAGTGGAAGCTGCTGACAGGAGAC
CCCGGCTATGGCGATTGGATCCCACCGCAGACACTGGCCACCTTCCCGGGTAGCTGGTGGAACCTGGAAC
GAATGGCCAGTGTCCGCCAGGCCGTGTGGCTCTTCAACATCAGTGCTGACCCTTATGAACGGGAGGACCT
GGCTGGCCAGCGGCCTGATGTGGTCCGCACCCTGCTGGCTCGCCTGGCCGAATATAACCGCACAGCCATC
CCGGTACGCTACCCAGCTGAGAACCCCCGGGCTCATCCTGACTTTAATGGGGGTGCTTGGGGGCCCTGGG
CCAGTGATGAGGAAGAGGAGGAAGAGGAAGGGAGGGCTCGAAGCTTCTCCCGGGGTCGTCGCAAGAAAAA
ATGCAAGATTTGCAAGCTTCGATCCTTTTTCCGTAAACTCAACACCAGGCTAATGTCCCAACGGATCTGA
TTGCCAACTTTCTTGTACAAAGTTGGCATTATAAGAAAGCATTGCTTATCAATTTGTTGCAACGAACAGG
TCACTATCAGTCAAAATAAAATCATTATTTGCCATCCAGCTGATATCCCCTATAGTGAGTCGTATTACAT
GGTCATAGCTGTTTCCTGGCAGCTCTGGCCCGTGTCTCAAAATCTCTGATGTTACATTGCACAAGATAAA
AATATATCATCATGCCTCCTCTAGACCAGCCAGGACAGAAATGCCTCGACTTCGCTGCTACCCAAGGTTG
CCGGGTGACGCACACCGTGGAAACGGATGAAGGCACGAACCCAGTGGACATAAGCCTGTTCGGTTCGTAA
GCTGTAATGCAAGTAGCGTATGCGCTCACGCAACTGGTCCAGAACCTTGACCGAACGCAGCGGTGGTAAC
GGCGCAGTGGCGGTTTTCATGGCTTGTTATGACTGTTTTTTTGGGGTACAGTCTATGCCTCGGGCATCCA
AGCAGCAAGCGCGTTACGCCGTGGGTCGATGTTTGATGTTATGGAGCAGCAACGATGTTACGCAGCAGGG
CAGTCGCCCTAAAACAAAGTTAAACATTATGAGGGAAGCGGTGATCGCCGAAGTATCGACTCAACTATCA
GAGGTAGTTGGCGTCATCGAGCGCCATCTCGAACCGACGTTGCTGGCCGTACATTTGTACGGCTCCGCAG
TGGATGGCGGCCTGAAGCCACACAGTGATATTGATTTGCTGGTTACGGTGACCGTAAGGCTTGATGAAAC
AACGCGGCGAGCTTTGATCAACGACCTTTTGGAAACTTCGGCTTCCCCTGGAGAGAGCGAGATTCTCCGC
GCTGTAGAAGTCACCATTGTTGTGCACGACGACATCATTCCGTGGCGTTATCCAGCTAAGCGCGAACTGC
AATTTGGAGAATGGCAGCGCAATGACATTCTTGCAGGTATCTTCGAGCCAGCCACGATCGACATTGATCT
GGCTATCTTGCTGACAAAAGCAAGAGAACATAGCGTTGCCTTGGTAGGTCCAGCGGCGGAGGAACTCTTT
GATCCGGTTCCTGAACAGGATCTATTTGAGGCGCTAAATGAAACCTTAACGCTATGGAACTCGCCGCCCG
ACTGGGCTGGCGATGAGCGAAATGTAGTGCTTACGTTGTCCCGCATTTGGTACAGCGCAGTAACCGGCAA
AATCGCGCCGAAGGATGTCGCTGCCGACTGGGCAATGGAGCGCCTGCCGGCCCAGTATCAGCCCGTCATA
CTTGAAGCTAGACAGGCTTATCTTGGACAAGAAGAAGATCGCTTGGCCTCGCGCGCAGATCAGTTGGAAG
AATTTGTCCACTACGTGAAAGGCGAGATCACCAAGGTAGTCGGCAAATAACCCTCGAGCCACCCATGACC
AAAATCCCTTAACGTGAGTTACGCGTCGTTCCACTGAGCGTCAGACCCCGTAGAAAAGATCAAAGGATCT
TCTTGAGATCCTTTTTTTCTGCGCGTAATCTGCTGCTTGCAAACAAAAAAACCACCGCTACCAGCGGTGG
TTTGTTTGCCGGATCAAGAGCTACCAACTCTTTTTCCGAAGGTAACTGGCTTCAGCAGAGCGCAGATACC
AAATACTGTTCTTCTAGTGTAGCCGTAGTTAGGCCACCACTTCAAGAACTCTGTAGCACCGCCTACATAC
CTCGCTCTGCTAATCCTGTTACCAGTGGCTGCTGCCAGTGGCGATAAGTCGTGTCTTACCGGGTTGGACT
CAAGACGATAGTTACCGGATAAGGCGCAGCGGTCGGGCTGAACGGGGGGTTCGTGCACACAGCCCAGCTT
GGAGCGAACGACCTACACCGAACTGAGATACCTACAGCGTGAGCTATGAGAAAGCGCCACGCTTCCCGAA
GGGAGAAAGGCGGACAGGTATCCGGTAAGCGGCAGGGTCGGAACAGGAGAGCGCACGAGGGAGCTTCCAG
GGGGAAACGCCTGGTATCTTTATAGTCCTGTCGGGTTTCGCCACCTCTGACTTGAGCGTCGATTTTTGTG
ATGCTCGTCAGGGGGGCGGAGCCTATGGAAAAACGCCAGCAACGCGGCCTTTTTACGGTTCCTGGCCTTT
TGCTGGCCTTTTGCTCACATGTT
Features (pLannotate 1.2.2; 12 found; start..end, strand, type, name):
    121..213     +  CDS            lacI (fragment): lac repressor; lacI; The lac repressor binds to the lac operator to inhibit transcription in E. coli. This inhibition can be relieved by adding lactose or isopropyl-β-D-thiogalactopyranoside (IPTG).
    268..295     -  terminator     rrnB T2 terminator: transcription terminator T2 from the E. coli rrnB gene
    427..470     +  terminator     rrnB T1 terminator: Escherichia coli rrnB; transcription terminator T1 from the E. coli rrnB gene
    517..553     -  CDS            lacZα (fragment): LacZα fragment of β-galactosidase; lacZ fragment
    570..665     +  protein_bind   attL3: mutant version of attL; recombination site for the Gateway® LR reaction LR Clonase™
    671..2377    +  CDS            ARSI: ARSI_HUMAN - Experimental evidence at protein level: Swiss-Prot protein existence level 1. Displays arylsulfatase activity at neutral pH, when co- expressed with SUMF1; arylsulfatase activity is measured in the secretion medium of retinal cell line, but no activity is recorded when measured in cell extracts. From Homo sapiens (Human).
   2385..2480    -  protein_bind   attL3: mutant version of attL; recombination site for the Gateway® LR reaction LR Clonase™
   2499..2517    -  promoter       T7 promoter: promoter for bacteriophage T7 RNA polymerase
   2707..2730    +  promoter       Pc promoter (fragment): intI1 (promoter lies within the coding sequence); class 1 integron promoter
   2906..2962    +  CDS            GmR (fragment): gentamycin acetyltransferase; aacC1; confers resistance to gentamycin
   2969..3760    +  CDS            SmR: aminoglycoside adenylyltransferase (Murphy, 1985); aadA; confers resistance to spectinomycin and streptomycin
   3853..4441    +  rep_origin     ori: high-copy-number ColE1/pMB1/pBR322/pUC origin of replication
