[The description below was written by a language model from this plasmid's Addgene catalogue record and pLannotate feature annotations shown in this document.]
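Description:
pDONR223_ARSI_p.V373M is a Gateway entry clone built on the Invitrogen pDONR223 backbone and carrying a variant open reading frame of human ARSI (arylsulfatase family member I, also known as ASI or SPG66). It is a bacterial cloning plasmid of about 4.5 kb. It replicates in E. coli from a high-copy ColE1/pUC-type origin and is selected with spectinomycin through the aadA (SmR) aminoglycoside adenylyltransferase gene. An integron-derived Pc promoter fragment and a short remnant of a gentamicin resistance gene lie just upstream of aadA. rrnB T1 and T2 transcription terminators upstream of the cloning site help insulate the insert from read-through transcription. Small lacI and lacZα fragments are also annotated there as backbone remnants.

The ARSI coding sequence, corresponding to the NM_001012301.3 reference transcript, carries the missense substitution V373M and is flanked on both sides by attL recombination sites in opposite orientations. The automated annotation labels both sites as attL3; this appears to reflect the tool's closest match, and the record does not otherwise specify the site variants. The insert is in the "closed" configuration: a stop codon immediately follows the ORF, so C-terminal tags from a destination vector would not be fused to the protein. No promoter drives the insert. The only promoter near it is a T7 promoter beyond the downstream att site, pointing back toward the insert, so the plasmid is not an expression construct. Instead it serves as a source for LR Clonase transfer of the ORF into Gateway destination vectors. It belongs to the Target Accelerator Plasmid Collection, which was assembled for systematic functional testing of rare cancer-associated alleles to identify oncogenic variants.
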