Addgene plasmid #81481: pDONR223_ARSI_p.V373M
Purpose: Gateway Donor vector containing ARSI , part of the Target Accelerator Plasmid Collection.
Depositing lab: Jesse Boehm & William Hahn & David Root. Depositing organization: Broad Institute. Publication: Systematic Functional Interrogation of Rare Cancer Variants Identifies Oncogenic Alleles. Kim E, Ilic N, Shrestha Y, Zou L, Kamburov A, Zhu C, Yang X, Lubonja R, Tran N, Nguyen C, Lawrence MS, Piccioni F, Bagul M, Doench JG, Chouinard CR, Wu X, Hogstrom L, Natoli T, Tamayo P, Horn H, Corsello SM, Lage K, Root DE, Subramanian A, Golub TR, Getz G, Boehm JS, Hahn WC. Cancer Discov. 2016 Jul;6(7):714-26. doi: 10.1158/2159-8290.CD-16-0160. Epub 2016 May 4. PubMed 27147599.
Backbone
  Vector backbone: pDONR223
  Backbone manufacturer: Invitrogen
  Backbone size w/o insert (bp): 2790
  Vector type: Gateway Entry vector
Growth in bacteria
  Bacterial resistance: Spectinomycin, 50 μg/mL
  Growth temperature: 37°C
  Growth strain: DH5alpha
  Copy number: High Copy
Gene/Insert
  Gene/Insert name: ARSI (alt name: NM_001012301.3)
  Species: H. sapiens (human)
  Mutation: V373M
  Entrez Gene: ARSI (a.k.a. ASI, SPG66)
  Promoter: None
  Cloning method: Gateway Cloning
  Sequencing primers: 5′ M13pUC-fwd; 3′ M13-Rev
Terms and licenses: Academic/Nonprofit Terms; Industry Terms: Not Available to Industry
Depositor comments: Closed state: stop codon immediately follows insert
How to cite: pDONR223_ARSI_p.V373M was a gift from Jesse Boehm & William Hahn & David Root (Addgene plasmid # 81481 ; http://n2t.net/addgene:81481 ; RRID:Addgene_81481)
