>Addgene plasmid #81481 | pDONR223_ARSI_p.V373M | depositor partial sequence | sequence record 154800 | Insert sequence
ATGCACACCCTCACTGGCTTCTCCCTGGTCAGCCTGCTCAGCTTCGGCTACCTGTCCTGGGACTGGGCCA
AGCCGAGCTTCGTGGCCGACGGGCCCGGGGAGGCTGGCGAGCAGCCCTCGGCCGCTCCGCCCCAGCCTCC
CCACATCATCTTCATCCTCACGGACGACCAAGGCTACCACGACGTGGGCTACCATGGTTCAGATATCGAG
ACCCCTACGCTGGACAGGCTGGCGGCCAAGGGGGTCAAGTTGGAGAATTATTACATCCAGCCCATCTGCA
CGCCTTCGCGGAGCCAGCTCCTCACTGGCAGGTACCAGATCCACACAGGACTCCAGCATTCCATCATCCG
CCCACAGCAGCCCAACTGCCTGCCCCTGGACCAGGTGACACTGCCACAGAAGCTGCAGGAGGCAGGTTAT
TCCACCCATATGGTGGGCAAGTGGCACCTGGGCTTCTACCGGAAGGAGTGTCTGCCCACCCGTCGGGGCT
TCGACACCTTCCTGGGCTCGCTCACGGGCAATGTGGACTATTACACCTATGACAACTGTGATGGCCCAGG
CGTGTGCGGCTTCGACCTGCACGAGGGTGAGAATGTGGCCTGGGGGCTCAGCGGCCAGTACTCCACTATG
CTTTACGCCCAGCGCGCCAGCCATATCCTGGCCAGCCACAGCCCTCAGCGTCCCCTCTTCCTCTATGTGG
CCTTCCAGGCAGTACACACACCCCTGCAGTCCCCTCGTGAGTACCTGTACCGCTACCGCACCATGGGCAA
TGTGGCCCGGCGGAAGTACGCGGCCATGGTGACCTGCATGGATGAGGCTGTGCGCAACATCACCTGGGCC
CTCAAGCGCTACGGTTTCTACAACAACAGTGTCATCATCTTCTCCAGTGACAATGGTGGCCAGACTTTCT
CGGGGGGCAGCAACTGGCCGCTCCGAGGACGCAAGGGCACTTATTGGGAAGGTGGCGTGCGGGGCCTAGG
CTTTGTCCACAGTCCCCTGCTCAAGCGAAAGCAACGGACAAGCCGGGCACTGATGCACATCACTGACTGG
TACCCGACCCTGGTGGGTCTGGCAGGTGGTACCACCTCAGCAGCCGATGGGCTAGATGGCTACGACATGT
GGCCGGCCATCAGCGAGGGCCGGGCCTCACCACGCACGGAGATCCTGCACAACATTGACCCACTCTACAA
CCATGCCCAGCATGGCTCCCTGGAGGGCGGCTTTGGCATCTGGAACACCGCCGTGCAGGCTGCCATCCGC
GTGGGTGAGTGGAAGCTGCTGACAGGAGACCCCGGCTATGGCGATTGGATCCCACCGCAGACACTGGCCA
CCTTCCCGGGTAGCTGGTGGAACCTGGAACGAATGGCCAGTGTCCGCCAGGCCGTGTGGCTCTTCAACAT
CAGTGCTGACCCTTATGAACGGGAGGACCTGGCTGGCCAGCGGCCTGATGTGGTCCGCACCCTGCTGGCT
CGCCTGGCCGAATATAACCGCACAGCCATCCCGGTACGCTACCCAGCTGAGAACCCCCGGGCTCATCCTG
ACTTTAATGGGGGTGCTTGGGGGCCCTGGGCCAGTGATGAGGAAGAGGAGGAAGAGGAAGGGAGGGCTCG
AAGCTTCTCCCGGGGTCGTCGCAAGAAAAAATGCAAGATTTGCAAGCTTCGATCCTTTTTCCGTAAACTC
AACACCAGGCTAATGTCCCAACGGATC
