>Addgene plasmid #81481 | pDONR223_ARSI_p.V373M | addgene partial sequence | sequence record 156588 | M13-F20 5'-TGTAAAACGACGGCCAGT-3'
TTCGTTGCAACAAATTGATGAGCAATGCTTTTTTATAATGCCAACTTTGTACAAAAAAGTTGGCACCATG
CACACCCTCACTGGCTTCTCCCTGGTCAGCCTGCTCAGCTTCGGCTACCTGTCCTGGGACTGGGCCAAGC
CGAGCTTCGTGGCCGACGGGCCCGGGGAGGCTGGCGAGCAGCCCTCGGCCGCTCCGCCCCAGCCTCCCCA
CATCATCTTCATCCTCACGGACGACCAAGGCTACCACGACGTGGGCTACCATGGTTCAGATATCGAGACC
CCTACGCTGGACAGGCTGGCGGCCAAGGGGGTCAAGTTGGAGAATTATTACATCCAGCCCATCTGCACGC
CTTCGCGGAGCCAGCTCCTCACTGGCAGGTACCAGATCCACACAGGACTCCAGCATTCCATCATCCGCCC
ACAGCAGCCCAACTGCCTGCCCCTGGACCAGGTGACACTGCCACAGAAGCTGCAGGAGGCAGGTTATTCC
ACCCATATGGTGGGCAAGTGGCACCTGGGCTTCTACCGGAAGGAGTGTCTGCCCACCCGTCGGGGCTTCG
ACACCTTCCTGGGCTCGCTCACGGGCAATGTGGACTATTACACCTATGACAACTGTGATGGCCCAGGCGT
GTGCGGCTTCGACCTGCACGAGGGTGAGAATGTGGCCTGGGGGCTCAGCGGCCAGTACTCCACTATGCTT
TACGCCCAGCGCGCCAGCCATATCCTGGCCAGCCACAGCCCTCAGCGTCCCCTCTTCCTCTATGTGGCCT
TCCAGGCAGTACACACACCCCTGCAGTCCCCTCGTGAGTACCTGTACCGCTACCGCACCATGGGCAATGT
GGCCCGGCGGAAGTACGCGGCCATGGTGACCTGCATGGATGAGGCTGTGCGCAACATCACCTGGGCCCTC
AAGCGCTACGGTTTCTACAACAACAGTGTCATCATCTTCTCCAGTGACAATGGTGGCCAGACTTTCTCGG
GGGGCAGCA
